Addgene plasmid #129938: pRDAX-279 C-Tag Venus173/155[1] L20 FRB EBPF2
Purpose: PPI (BiFC/TriFC) assay vector
Depositing lab: Gary Lewin. Depositing organization: Max-Delbrueck-Centrum fuer Molekulare Medizin (MDC).
Backbone
  Vector backbone: custom built
  Vector type: Mammalian Expression
Growth in bacteria
  Bacterial resistance: Ampicillin, 100 μg/mL
  Growth temperature: 37°C
  Growth strain: DH5alpha
  Copy number: High Copy
Gene/Insert
  Gene/Insert name: FRB
  Species: M. musculus (mouse)
  Cloning method: Restriction Enzyme; 5′ cloning site unknown (unknown if destroyed); 3′ cloning site unknown (unknown if destroyed)
Terms and licenses: Academic/Nonprofit Terms; Industry Terms: Not Available to Industry
How to cite: pRDAX-279 C-Tag Venus173/155[1] L20 FRB EBPF2 was a gift from Gary Lewin (Addgene plasmid # 129938 ; http://n2t.net/addgene:129938 ; RRID:Addgene_129938)
