[The description below was written by a language model from this plasmid's Addgene catalogue record and pLannotate feature annotations shown in this document.]
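Description:
pRDAX-279 C-Tag Venus173/155[1] L20 FRB EBPF2 is a custom-built mammalian expression plasmid of about 6.7 kb, designed as an assay vector for detecting protein–protein interactions by bimolecular or trimolecular fluorescence complementation (BiFC/TriFC). It is propagated in E. coli as a high-copy plasmid through a ColE1/pUC-type origin and is selected with ampicillin via the β-lactamase gene and its own promoter.

The expression unit is driven by the human CMV immediate-early enhancer and promoter, followed by a chimeric β-globin/immunoglobulin intron that promotes efficient processing of the transcript. The first open reading frame is FRB, the FKBP–rapamycin binding domain. The catalogue lists its species as mouse, whereas the automated annotation matches it to the human FRAP domain. FRB is followed, after a short gap consistent with the "L20" linker in the name, by a GFP-family fragment of roughly 510 bp. The annotation software labels this fragment as an EGFP derivative, but from the construct name it is presumably the C-terminally fused split-Venus fragment (the "173/155[1]" designation). A non-fluorescent fragment of this kind reconstitutes fluorescence only when brought close to its complementary piece(s) on partner proteins.

Downstream, an EMCV IRES allows translation of EBFP2 from the same transcript, giving a constitutive blue marker that can identify transfected cells and serve to normalise expression. A second chimeric intron, a WPRE, and bGH and rabbit β-globin polyadenylation signals complete the cassette. Because FRB dimerises with FKBP in the presence of rapamycin, this plasmid plausibly serves as an inducible-interaction control for the assay system, although the record does not say so explicitly.
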