Features (pLannotate 1.2.2; 17 found; start..end, strand, type, name):
    154..531     +  enhancer       CMV enhancer: human cytomegalovirus immediate early enhancer
    533..732     +  promoter       CMV promoter: human cytomegalovirus (CMV) immediate early promoter
    871..1003    +  intron         chimeric intron: chimera between introns from human β-globin and immunoglobulin heavy chain genes
   1033..1308    +  CDS            FRB: FKBP-rapamycin binding domain of human FRAP
   1372..1884    +  CDS            (3-F)Tyr-EGFP (fragment): (3-F)Tyr-EGFP is a basic (constitutively fluorescent) green fluorescent protein published in 2004, derived from Aequorea victoria.
   1901..2487    +  misc_feature   IRES2: internal ribosome entry site (IRES) of the encephalomyocarditis virus (EMCV)
   2488..3207    +  CDS            EBFP2: enhanced blue variant of GFP (Ai et al., 2007) mammalian codon-optimized
   3253..3385    +  intron         chimeric intron: chimera between introns from human β-globin and immunoglobulin heavy chain genes
   3394..3982    +  misc_feature   WPRE: woodchuck hepatitis virus posttranscriptional regulatory element
   3986..4002    +  misc_feature   MCS (fragment): pUC18/19 multiple cloning site
   4015..4126    +  polyA_signal   bGH poly(A) signal: bovine growth hormone polyadenylation signal
   4222..4240    -  promoter       T3 promoter: promoter for bacteriophage T3 RNA polymerase
   4299..4373    +  CDS            HBB (fragment): HBB_PONPY - Experimental evidence at transcript level: Swiss-Prot protein existence level 2. Involved in oxygen transport from the lung to the various peripheral tissues. From Pongo pygmaeus (Bornean orangutan).
   4444..4499    +  polyA_signal   β-globin poly(A) signal: rabbit β-globin polyadenylation signal (Gil and Proudfoot, 1987)
   4878..5466    -  rep_origin     ori: high-copy-number ColE1/pMB1/pBR322/pUC origin of replication
   5637..6497    -  CDS            AmpR: β-lactamase; bla; confers resistance to ampicillin, carbenicillin, and related antibiotics
   6498..6602    -  promoter       AmpR promoter: bla
>Addgene plasmid #129938 | pRDAX-279 C-Tag Venus173/155[1] L20 FRB EBPF2 | addgene full sequence | sequence record 271312 | Addgene NGS Result
CCTGCCTCCAGGCCTCAATATTGGCCATTAGCCATATTATTCATTGGTTATATAGCATAAATCAATATTG
GCTATTGGCCATTGCATACGTTGTATCTATATCATAATATGTACATTTATATTGGCTCATGTCCAATATG
ACCGCCATGTTGGCATTGATTATTGACTAGTTATTAATAGTAATCAATTACGGGGTCATTAGTTCATAGC
CCATATATGGAGTTCCGCGTTACATAACTTACGGTAAATGGCCCGCCTGGCTGACCGCCCAACGACCCCC
GCCCATTGACGTCAATAATGACGTATGTTCCCATAGTAACGCCAATAGGGACTTTCCATTGACGTCAATG
GGTGGAGTATTTACGGTAAACTGCCCACTTGGCAGTACATCAAGTGTATCATATGCCAAGTCCGCCCCCT
ATTGACGTCAATGACGGTAAATGGCCCGCCTGGCATTATGCCCAGTACATGACCTTACGGGACTTTCCTA
CTTGGCAGTACATCTACGTATTAGTCATCGCTATTACCATGGTGATGCGGTTTTGGCAGTACACCAATGG
GCGTGGATAGCGGTTTGACTCACGGGGATTTCCAAGTCTCCACCCCATTGACGTCAATGGGAGTTTGTTT
TGGCACCAAAATCAACGGGACTTTCCAAAATGTCGTAATAACCCCGCCCCGTTGACGCAAATGGGCGGTA
GGCGTGTACGGTGGGAGGTCTATATAAGCAGAGCTCGTTTAGTGAACCGTCAGATCACTAGAAGCTTTAT
TGCGGTAGTTTATCACAGTTAAATTGCTAACGCAGTCAGTGCTTCTGACACAACAGTCTCGAACTTAAGC
TGCAGAAGTTGGTCGTGAGGCACTGGGCAGGTAAGTATCAAGGTTACAAGACAGGTTTAAGGAGACCAAT
AGAAACTGGGCTTGTCGAGACAGAGAAGACTCTTGCGTTTCTGATAGGCACCTATTGGTCTTACTGACAT
CCACTTTGCCTTTCTCTCCACAGGTGTCCACTCCCAGGCCACCATGGTGGCCATCCTCTGGCATGAGATG
TGGCATGAAGGCCTGGAAGAGGCATCTCGTTTGTACTTTGGGGAAAGGAACGTGAAAGGCATGTTTGAGG
TGCTGGAGCCCTTGCATGCTATGATGGAACGGGGCCCCCAGACTCTGAAGGAAACATCCTTTAATCAGGC
CTATGGTCGAGATTTAATGGAGGCCCAAGAGTGGTGCAGGAAGTACATGAAATCAGGGAATGTCAAGGAC
CTCACCCAAGCCTGGGACCTCTATTATCATGTGTTCCGACGAATCTCAGGGAGTCCTGGCGGTGGATCCG
GAGGCTCTGGGAGCTCTGCCAGCGGTGGCAGCACCAGTGTGTCAAAGGGAGAAGAGTTGTTTACCGGTGT
TGTTCCCATACTGGTGGAACTGGATGGTGACGTCAATGGACACAAGTTTAGCGTTTCTGGCGAAGGAGAA
GGCGATGCTACCTATGGCAAACTGACCCTCAAACTGATCTGTACGACTGGAAAGTTGCCTGTACCTTGGC
CAACACTGGTCACAACCTTGGGCTATGGGCTGCAATGCTTTGCCCGTTATCCTGATCACATGAAGCAACA
TGACTTCTTTAAGTCTGCTATGCCAGAGGGATATGTGCAGGAACGGACTATCTTCTTCAAGGACGACGGC
AACTACAAGACGAGAGCTGAGGTGAAATTTGAGGGTGACACACTGGTGAATCGCATAGAGCTGAAAGGCA
TCGACTTCAAAGAAGATGGGAATATTCTCGGGCATAAACTCGAGTACAACTACAATTCCCACAACGTGTA
CATCACTGCCGATAAGCAGAAGAATGGGATTAAGGCGAACTTCAAGATCCGACACAACATCGAGTAAGAA
TTCAGATCCGCCCCTCTCCCTCCCCCCCCCCTAACGTTACTGGCCGAAGCCGCTTGGAATAAGGCCGGTG
TGCGTTTGTCTATATGTTATTTTCCACCATATTGCCGTCTTTTGGCAATGTGAGGGCCCGGAAACCTGGC
CCTGTCTTCTTGACGAGCATTCCTAGGGGTCTTTCCCCTCTCGCCAAAGGAATGCAAGGTCTGTTGAATG
TCGTGAAGGAAGCAGTTCCTCTGGTAGCTTCTTGAAGACAAACAACGTCTGTAGCGACCCTTTGCAGGCA
GCGGAACCCCCCACCTGGCGACAGGTGCCTCTGCGGCCAAAAGCCACGTGTATAAGATACACCTGCAAAG
GCGGCACAACCCCAGTGCCACGTTGTGAGTTGGATAGTTGTGGAAAGAGTCAAATGGCTCTCCTCAAGCG
TATTCAACAAGGGGCTGAAGGATGCCCAGAAGGTACCCCATTGTATGGGATCTGATCTGGGGCCTCGGTA
CACATGCTTTACATGTGTTTAGTCGAGGTTAAAAAAACGTCTAGGCCCCCCGAACCACGGGGACGTGGTT
TTCCTTTGAAAAACACGATGATAATATGGCCACAACCATGGTGAGCAAGGGCGAGGAGCTGTTCACCGGG
GTGGTGCCCATCCTGGTCGAGCTGGACGGCGACGTAAACGGCCACAAGTTCAGCGTGAGGGGCGAGGGCG
AGGGCGATGCCACCAACGGCAAGCTGACCCTGAAGTTCATCTGCACCACCGGCAAGCTGCCCGTGCCCTG
GCCCACCCTCGTGACCACCCTGAGCCACGGCGTGCAGTGCTTCGCCCGCTACCCCGACCACATGAAGCAG
CACGACTTCTTCAAGTCCGCCATGCCCGAAGGCTACGTCCAGGAGCGCACCATCTTCTTCAAGGACGACG
GCACCTACAAGACCCGCGCCGAGGTGAAGTTCGAGGGCGACACCCTGGTGAACCGCATCGAGCTGAAGGG
CGTCGACTTCAAGGAGGACGGCAACATCCTGGGGCACAAGCTGGAGTACAACTTCAACAGCCACAACATC
TATATCATGGCCGTCAAGCAGAAGAACGGCATCAAGGTGAACTTCAAGATCCGCCACAACGTGGAGGACG
GCAGCGTGCAGCTCGCCGACCACTACCAGCAGAACACCCCCATCGGCGACGGCCCCGTGCTGCTGCCCGA
CAGCCACTACCTGAGCACCCAGTCCGTGCTGAGCAAAGACCCCAACGAGAAGCGCGATCACATGGTCCTG
CTGGAGTTCCGCACCGCCGCCGGGATCACTCTCGGCATGGACGAGCTGTACAAGTAAACCGGTGCTCGAG
GTACCGATGAATAGCTAAGGTCGAGGCCGCAGGTAAGTATCAAGGTTACAAGACAGGTTTAAGGAGACCA
ATAGAAACTGGGCTTGTCGAGACAGAGAAGACTCTTGCGTTTCTGATAGGCACCTATTGGTCTTACTGAC
ATCCACTTTGCCTTTCTCTCCACAGGTGTCGACAATCAACCTCTGGATTACAAAATTTGTGAAAGATTGA
CTGGTATTCTTAACTATGTTGCTCCTTTTACGCTATGTGGATACGCTGCTTTAATGCCTTTGTATCATGC
TATTGCTTCCCGTATGGCTTTCATTTTCTCCTCCTTGTATAAATCCTGGTTGCTGTCTCTTTATGAGGAG
TTGTGGCCCGTTGTCAGGCAACGTGGCGTGGTGTGCACTGTGTTTGCTGACGCAACCCCCACTGGTTGGG
GCATTGCCACCACCTGTCAGCTCCTTTCCGGGACTTTCGCTTTCCCCCTCCCTATTGCCACGGCGGAACT
CATCGCCGCCTGCCTTGCCCGCTGCTGGACAGGGGCTCGGCTGTTGGGCACTGACAATTCCGTGGTGTTG
TCGGGGAAGCTGACGTCCTTTCCATGGCTGCTCGCCTGTGTTGCCACCTGGATTCTGCGCGGGACGTCCT
TCTGCTACGTCCCTTCGGCCCTCAATCCAGCGGACCTTCCTTCCCGCGGCCTGCTGCCGGCTCTGCGGCC
TCTTCCGCGTCTTCGCCTTCGCCCTCAGACGAGTCGGATCTCCCTTTGGGCCGCCTCCCCGCCTGGAATT
CGAGCTCGGTACGATCAGCCTCGACTGTGCCTTCTAGTTGCCAGCCATCTGTTGTTTGCCCCTCCCCCGT
GCCTTCCTTGACCCTGGAAGGTGCCACTCCCACTGTCCTTTCCTAATAAAATGAGGAAATTGCATCGCAT
TGTCTGAGTAGGTGTCATTCTATTCTGGGGGGTGGGGTGGGGCAGGACAGCAAGGGGGAGGATTGGGAAG
ACAATAGCCCAGCTTTTGTTCCCTTTAGTGAGGGTTAATTGCGCGCTTGGCGTAATCATGGTCATAGCTG
TTTCCTGTGTGAAATTGTTATCCGCTAATTCACTCCTCAGGTGCAGGCTGCCTATCAGAAGGTGGTGGCT
GGTGTGGCCAATGCCCTGGCTCACAAATACCACTGAGATCTTTTTCCCTCTGCCAAAAATTATGGGGACA
TCATGAAGCCCCTTGAGCATCTGACTTCTGGCTAATAAAGGAAATTTATTTTCATTGCAATAGTGTGTTG
GAATTTTTTGTGTCTCTCACTCGGAAGGACATATGGGAGGGCAAATCATTTAAAACATCAGAATGAGTAT
TTGGTTTAGAGTTTGGCAACATATGCCCATATGCTGGCTGCCATGAACAAAGGTTGGCTATAAAGAGGTC
ATCAGTATATGAAACAGCCCCCTGCTGTCCATTCCTTATTCCATAGAAAAGCCTTGACTTGAGGTTAGAT
TTTTTTTATATTTTGTTTTGTGTTATTTTTTTCTTTAACATCCCTAAAATTTTCCTTACATGTTTTACTA
GCCAGATTTTTCCTCCTCTCCTGACTACTCCCAGTCATAGCTGTCCCTCTTCTCTTATGGAGATCGGCCG
GCCGCCGGCGTCGACGCGCGCGGCCGCGGCGCGCCGTTGCTGGCGTTTTTCCATAGGCTCCGCCCCCCTG
ACGAGCATCACAAAAATCGACGCTCAAGTCAGAGGTGGCGAAACCCGACAGGACTATAAAGATACCAGGC
GTTTCCCCCTGGAAGCTCCCTCGTGCGCTCTCCTGTTCCGACCCTGCCGCTTACCGGATACCTGTCCGCC
TTTCTCCCTTCGGGAAGCGTGGCGCTTTCTCATAGCTCACGCTGTAGGTATCTCAGTTCGGTGTAGGTCG
TTCGCTCCAAGCTGGGCTGTGTGCACGAACCCCCCGTTCAGCCCGACCGCTGCGCCTTATCCGGTAACTA
TCGTCTTGAGTCCAACCCGGTAAGACACGACTTATCGCCACTGGCAGCAGCCACTGGTAACAGGATTAGC
AGAGCGAGGTATGTAGGCGGTGCTACAGAGTTCTTGAAGTGGTGGCCTAACTACGGCTACACTAGAAGAA
CAGTATTTGGTATCTGCGCTCTGCTGAAGCCAGTTACCTTCGGAAAAAGAGTTGGTAGCTCTTGATCCGG
CAAACAAACCACCGCTGGTAGCGGTGGTTTTTTTGTTTGCAAGCAGCAGATTACGCGCAGAAAAAAAGGA
TCTCAAGAAGATCCTTTGATCTTTTCTACGGGGTCTGACGCTCAGTGGAACGAAAACTCACGTTAAGGGA
TTTTGGTCATGAGATTATCAAAAAGGATCTTCACCTAGATCCTTTTAAATTAAAAATGAAGTTTTAAATC
AATCTAAAGTATATATGAGTAAACTTGGTCTGACAGTTACCAATGCTTAATCAGTGAGGCACCTATCTCA
GCGATCTGTCTATTTCGTTCATCCATAGTTGCCTGACTCCCCGTCGTGTAGATAACTACGATACGGGAGG
GCTTACCATCTGGCCCCAGTGCTGCAATGATACCGCGAGACCCACGCTCACCGGCTCCAGATTTATCAGC
AATAAACCAGCCAGCCGGAAGGGCCGAGCGCAGAAGTGGTCCTGCAACTTTATCCGCCTCCATCCAGTCT
ATTAATTGTTGCCGGGAAGCTAGAGTAAGTAGTTCGCCAGTTAATAGTTTGCGCAACGTTGTTGCCATTG
CTACAGGCATCGTGGTGTCACGCTCGTCGTTTGGTATGGCTTCATTCAGCTCCGGTTCCCAACGATCAAG
GCGAGTTACATGATCCCCCATGTTGTGCAAAAAAGCGGTTAGCTCCTTCGGTCCTCCGATCGTTGTCAGA
AGTAAGTTGGCCGCAGTGTTATCACTCATGGTTATGGCAGCACTGCATAATTCTCTTACTGTCATGCCAT
CCGTAAGATGCTTTTCTGTGACTGGTGAGTACTCAACCAAGTCATTCTGAGAATAGTGTATGCGGCGACC
GAGTTGCTCTTGCCCGGCGTCAATACGGGATAATACCGCGCCACATAGCAGAACTTTAAAAGTGCTCATC
ATTGGAAAACGTTCTTCGGGGCGAAAACTCTCAAGGATCTTACCGCTGTTGAGATCCAGTTCGATGTAAC
CCACTCGTGCACCCAACTGATCTTCAGCATCTTTTACTTTCACCAGCGTTTCTGGGTGAGCAAAAACAGG
AAGGCAAAATGCCGCAAAAAAGGGAATAAGGGCGACACGGAAATGTTGAATACTCATACTCTTCCTTTTT
CAATATTATTGAAGCATTTATCAGGGTTATTGTCTCATGAGCGGATACATATTTGAATGTATTTAGAAAA
ATAAACAAATAGGGGTTCCGCGCACATTTCCCCGAAAAGTGCCACCTGACGTCTAAGAAACCATTATTAT
CATGACATTAACCTATAAAAATAGGCGTATCACGAGGCCCTTTCGTCTACGCGCGCGCCGGCGGCGCGCC
GTCGACGGCCGGCCGCGGCCGCG
